>Addgene plasmid #188774 | pHR-UCOE-SFFV-Zim3-dCas9-loxP-P2A-EGFP-loxP | addgene full sequence | sequence record 374759 | Addgene NGS Result
TCTCCCCGCGCGTTGGCCGATTCATTAATGCAGCTGTGGAATGTGTGTCAGTTAGGGTGTGGAAAGTCCC
CAGGCTCCCCAGCAGGCAGAAGTATGCAAAGCATGCATCTCAATTAGTCAGCAACCAGGTGTGGAAAGTC
CCCAGGCTCCCCAGCAGGCAGAAGTATGCAAAGCATGCATCTCAATTAGTCAGCAACCATAGTCCCGCCC
CTAACTCCGCCCATCCCGCCCCTAACTCCGCCCAGTTCCGCCCATTCTCCGCCCCATGGCTGACTAATTT
TTTTTATTTATGCAGAGGCCGAGGCCGCCTCGGCCTCTGAGCTATTCCAGAAGTAGTGAGGAGGCTTTTT
TGGAGGCCTAGGCTTTTGCAAAAAGCTTGGACACAAGACAGGCTTGCGAGATATGTTTGAGAATACCACT
TTATCCCGCGTCAGGGAGAGGCAGTGCGTAAAAAGACGCGGACTCATGTGAAATACTGGTTTTTAGTGCG
CCAGATCTCTATAATCTCGCGCAACCTATTTTCCCCTCGAACACTTTTTAAGCCGTAGATAAACAGGCTG
GGACACTTCACATGAGCGAAAAATACATCGTCACCTGGGACATGTTGCAGATCCATGCACGTAAACTCGC
AAGCCGACTGATGCCTTCTGAACAATGGAAAGGCATTATTGCCGTAAGCCGTGGCGGTCTGTACCGGGTG
CGTTACTGGCGCGTGAACTGGGTATTCGTCATGTCGATACCGTTTGTATTTCCAGCTACGATCACGACAA
CCAGCGCGAGCTTAAAGTGCTGAAACGCGCAGAAGGCGATGGCGAAGGCTTCATCGTTATTGATGACCTG
GTGGATACCGGTGGTACTGCGGTTGCGATTCGTGAAATGTATCCAAAAGCGCACTTTGTCACCATCTTCG
CAAAACCGGCTGGTCGTCCGCTGGTTGATGACTATGTTGTTGATATCCCGCAAGATACCTGGATTGAACA
GCCGTGGGATATGGGCGTCGTATTCGTCCCGCCAATCTCCGGTCGCTAATCTTTTCAACGCCTGGCACTG
CCGGGCGTTGTTCTTTTTAACTTCAGGCGGGTTACAATAGTTTCCAGTAAGTATTCTGGAGGCTGCATCC
ATGACACAGGCAAACCTGAGCGAAACCCTGTTCAAACCCCGCTTTAAACATCCTGAAACCTCGACGCTAG
TCCGCCGCTTTAATCACGGCGCACAACCGCCTGTGCAGTCGGCCCTTGATGGTAAAACCATCCCTCACTG
GTATCGCATGATTAACCGTCTGATGTGGATCTGGCGCGGCATTGACCCACGCGAAATCCTCGACGTCCAG
GCACGTATTGTGATGAGCGATGCCGAACGTACCGACGATGATTTATACGATACGGTGATTGGCTACCGTG
GCGGCAACTGGATTTATGAGTGGGCCCCGGATCTTTGTGAAGGAACCTTACTTCTGTGGTGTGACATAAT
TGGACAAACTACCTACAGAGATTTAAAGCTCTAAGGTAAATATAAAATTTTTAAGTGTATAATGTGTTAA
ACTACTGATTCTAATTGTTTGTGTATTTTAGATTCCAACCTATGGAACTGATGAATGGGAGCAGTGGTGG
AATGCCTTTAATGAGGAAAACCTGTTTTGCTCAGAAGAAATGCCATCTAGTGATGATGAGGCTACTGCTG
ACTCTCAACATTCTACTCCTCCAAAAAAGAAGAGAAAGGTAGAAGACCCCAAGGACTTTCCTTCAGAATT
GCTAAGTTTTTTGAGTCATGCTGTGTTTAGTAATAGAACTCTTGCTTGCTTTGCTATTTACACCACAAAG
GAAAAAGCTGCACTGCTATACAAGAAAATTATGGAAAAATATTCTGTAACCTTTATAAGTAGGCATAACA
GTTATAATCATAACATACTGTTTTTTCTTACTCCACACAGGCATAGAGTGTCTGCTATTAATAACTATGC
TCAAAAATTGTGTACCTTTAGCTTTTTAATTTGTAAAGGGGTTAATAAGGAATATTTGATGTATAGTGCC
TTGACTAGAGATCATAATCAGCCATACCACATTTGTAGAGGTTTTACTTGCTTTAAAAAACCTCCCACAC
CTCCCCCTGAACCTGAAACATAAAATGAATGCAATTGTTGTTGTTAACTTGTTTATTGCAGCTTATAATG
GTTACAAATAAAGCAATAGCATCACAAATTTCACAAATAAAGCATTTTTTTCACTGCATTCTAGTTGTGG
TTTGTCCAAACTCATCAATGTATCTTATCATGTCTGGATCAACTGGATAACTCAAGCTAACCAAAATCAT
CCCAAACTTCCCACCCCATACCCTATTACCACTGCCAATTACCTGTGGTTTCATTTACTCTAAACCTGTG
ATTCCTCTGAATTATTTTCATTTTAAAGAAATTGTATTTGTTAAATATGTACTACAAACTTAGTAGTTGG
AAGGGCTAATTCACTCCCAAAGAAGACAAGATATCCTTGATCTGTGGATCTACCACACACAAGGCTACTT
CCCTGATTAGCAGAACTACACACCAGGGCCAGGGGTCAGATATCCACTGACCTTTGGATGGTGCTACAAG
CTAGTACCAGTTGAGCCAGATAAGGTAGAAGAGGCCAATAAAGGAGAGAACACCAGCTTGTTACACCCTG
TGAGCCTGCATGGGATGGATGACCCGGAGAGAGAAGTGTTAGAGTGGAGGTTTGACAGCCGCCTAGCATT
TCATCACGTGGCCCGAGAGCTGCATCCGGAGTACTTCAAGAACTGCTGATATCGAGCTTGCTACAAGGGA
CTTTCCGCTGGGGACTTTCCAGGGAGGCGTGGCCTGGGCGGGACTGGGGAGTGGCGAGCCCTCAGATCCT
GCATATAAGCAGCTGCTTTTTGCCTGTACTGGGTCTCTCTGGTTAGACCAGATCTGAGCCTGGGAGCTCT
CTGGCTAACTAGGGAACCCACTGCTTAAGCCTCAATAAAGCTTGCCTTGAGTGCTTCAAGTAGTGTGTGC
CCGTCTGTTGTGTGACTCTGGTAACTAGAGATCCCTCAGACCCTTTTAGTCAGTGTGGAAAATCTCTAGC
AGTGGCGCCCGAACAGGGACTTGAAAGCGAAAGGGAAACCAGAGGAGCTCTCTCGACGCAGGACTCGGCT
TGCTGAAGCGCGCACGGCAAGAGGCGAGGGGCGGCGACTGGTGAGTACGCCAAAAATTTTGACTAGCGGA
GGCTAGAAGGAGAGAGATGGGTGCGAGAGCGTCAGTATTAAGCGGGGGAGAATTAGATCGCGATGGGAAA
AAATTCGGTTAAGGCCAGGGGGAAAGAAAAAATATAAATTAAAACATATAGTATGGGCAAGCAGGGAGCT
AGAACGATTCGCAGTTAATCCTGGCCTGTTAGAAACATCAGAAGGCTGTAGACAAATACTGGGACAGCTA
CAACCATCCCTTCAGACAGGATCAGAAGAACTTAGATCATTATATAATACAGTAGCAACCCTCTATTGTG
TGCATCAAAGGATAGAGATAAAAGACACCAAGGAAGCTTTAGACAAGATAGAGGAAGAGCAAAACAAAAG
TAAGACCACCGCACAGCAAGCGGCCGGCCGCTGATCTTCAGACCTGGAGGAGGAGATATGAGGGACAATT
GGAGAAGTGAATTATATAAATATAAAGTAGTAAAAATTGAACCATTAGGAGTAGCACCCACCAAGGCAAA
GAGAAGAGTGGTGCAGAGAGAAAAAAGAGCAGTGGGAATAGGAGCTTTGTTCCTTGGGTTCTTGGGAGCA
GCAGGAAGCACTATGGGCGCAGCGTCAATGACGCTGACGGTACAGGCCAGACAATTATTGTCTGGTATAG
TGCAGCAGCAGAACAATTTGCTGAGGGCTATTGAGGCGCAACAGCATCTGTTGCAACTCACAGTCTGGGG
CATCAAGCAGCTCCAGGCAAGAATCCTGGCTGTGGAAAGATACCTAAAGGATCAACAGCTCCTGGGGATT
TGGGGTTGCTCTGGAAAACTCATTTGCACCACTGCTGTGCCTTGGAATGCTAGTTGGAGTAATAAATCTC
TGGAACAGATTTGGAATCACACGACCTGGATGGAGTGGGACAGAGAAATTAACAATTACACAAGCTTAAT
ACACTCCTTAATTGAAGAATCGCAAAACCAGCAAGAAAAGAATGAACAAGAATTATTGGAATTAGATAAA
TGGGCAAGTTTGTGGAATTGGTTTAACATAACAAATTGGCTGTGGTATATAAAATTATTCATAATGATAG
TAGGAGGCTTGGTAGGTTTAAGAATAGTTTTTGCTGTACTTTCTATAGTGAATAGAGTTAGGCAGGGATA
TTCACCATTATCGTTTCAGACCCACCTCCCAACCCCGAGGGGACCCGACAGGCCCGAAGGAATAGAAGAA
GAAGGTGGAGAGAGAGACAGAGACAGATCCATTCGATTAGTGAACGGATCTCGACGGTATCGCCAAATGG
CAGTATTCATCCACAATTTTAAAAGAAAAGGGGGGATTGGGGGGTACAGTGCAGGGGAAAGAATAGTAGA
CATAATAGCAACAGACATACAAACTAAAGAATTACAAAAACAAATTACAAAAATTCAAAATTTTCGGGTT
TATTACAGGGACAGCAGAGATCCAGTTTGGATCGATAAGCTTGATATCGAATTCGGGAGGTGGTCCCTGC
AGTTACGCCAATGATAACCCCCGCCAGAAAAATCTTAGTAGCCTTCCCTTTTTGTTTTCCGTGCCCCAAC
TCGGCGGATTGACTCGGCCCCTTCCGGAAACACCCGAATCAACTTCTAGTCAAATTATTGTTCACGCCGC
AATGACCCACCCCTGGCCCGCGTCTGTGGAACTGACCCCTGGTGTACAGGAGAGTTCGCTGCTGAAAGTG
GTCCCAAAGGGGTACTAGTTTTTAAGCTCCCAACTCCCCCTCCCCCAGCGTCTGGAGGATTCCACACCCT
CGCACCGCAGGGGCGAGGAAGTGGGCGGAGTCCGGTTTTGGCGCCAGCCGCTGAGGCTGCCAAGCAGAAA
AGCCACCGCTGAGGAGACTCCGGTCACTGTCCTCGCCCCGCCTCCCCCTTCCCTCCCCTTGGGGACCACC
GGGCGCCACGCCGCGAACGGTAAGTGCCGCGGTCGTCGGCGCCTCCGCCCTCCCCCTAGGGCCCCAATTC
CCAGCGGGCGCGGCGCGCGGCCCCGCGCGCAGCTCCCGGCTCCCTCCCCCTTCGGATGTGGCTTGAGCTG
TAGGCGCGGAGTCCTGCAGCCCCGATAAAATAAAAGATTTTATTTAGTCTCCAGAAAAAGGGGGGAATGA
AAGACCCCACCTGTAGGTTTGGCAAGCTAGCTGCAGTAACGCCATTTTGCAAGGCATGGAAAAATACCAA
ACCAAGAATAGAGAAGTTCAGATCAAGGGCGGGTACATGAAAATAGCTAACGTTGGGCCAAACAGGATAT
CTGCGGTGAGCAGTTTCGGCCCCGGCCCGGGGCCAAGAACAGATGGTCACCGCAGTTTCGGCCCCGGCCC
GAGGCCAAGAACAGATGGTCCCCAGATATGGCCCAACCCTCAGCAGTTTCTTAAGACCCATCAGATGTTT
CCAGGCTCCCCCAAGGACCTGAAATGACCCTGCGCCTTATTTGAATTAACCAATCAGCCTGCTTCTCGCT
TCTGTTCGCGCGCTTCTGCTTCCCGAGCTCTATAAAAGAGCTCACAACCCCTCACTCGGCGCGCCAGTCC
TCCGACAGACTGAGTCGCCCGGGGGGGATCTGGAGCTCTCGAGAATTCTCACGCGTCTGCAGGATATCAA
GCTTGCGGTACCGCGGGCCCGGCCACCATGAACAATTCCCAGGGAAGAGTGACCTTCGAGGATGTCACTG
TGAACTTCACCCAGGGGGAGTGGCAGCGGCTGAATCCCGAACAGAGAAACTTGTACAGGGATGTGATGCT
GGAGAATTACAGCAACCTTGTCTCTGTGGGACAAGGGGAAACCACCAAACCCGATGTGATCTTGAGGTTG
GAACAAGGAAAGGAGCCATGGTTGGAGGAAGAGGAAGTGCTGGGAAGTGGCCGTGCAGAAAAAAATGGGG
ACATTGGAGGGCAGATTTGGAAGCCAAAGGATGTGAAAGAGAGTCTCTACCCAACTTTCTTGTACAAAGT
GGTTGGTGGATCTGGAGGTTCTCCCAAGAAGAAGCGCAAGGTGGGACGCGTCTGCAGGATATCAAGCTTG
CGGTACCGCGGGCCCGGGATCGCCACCATGGACAAGAAGTACAGCATCGGCCTGGCCATCGGCACCAACT
CTGTGGGCTGGGCCGTGATCACCGACGAGTACAAGGTGCCCAGCAAGAAATTCAAGGTGCTGGGCAACAC
CGACCGGCACAGCATCAAGAAGAACCTGATCGGCGCCCTGCTGTTCGACAGCGGAGAAACAGCCGAGGCC
ACCCGGCTGAAGAGAACCGCCAGAAGAAGATACACCAGACGGAAGAACCGGATCTGCTATCTGCAAGAGA
TCTTCAGCAACGAGATGGCCAAGGTGGACGACAGCTTCTTCCACAGACTGGAAGAGTCCTTCCTGGTGGA
AGAGGATAAGAAGCACGAGCGGCACCCCATCTTCGGCAACATCGTGGACGAGGTGGCCTACCACGAGAAG
TACCCCACCATCTACCACCTGAGAAAGAAACTGGTGGACAGCACCGACAAGGCCGACCTGCGGCTGATCT
ATCTGGCCCTGGCCCACATGATCAAGTTCCGGGGCCACTTCCTGATCGAGGGCGACCTGAACCCCGACAA
CAGCGACGTGGACAAGCTGTTCATCCAGCTGGTGCAGACCTACAACCAGCTGTTCGAGGAAAACCCCATC
AACGCCAGCGGCGTGGACGCCAAGGCCATCCTGTCTGCCAGACTGAGCAAGAGCAGACGGCTGGAAAATC
TGATCGCCCAGCTGCCCGGCGAGAAGAAGAATGGCCTGTTCGGCAACCTGATTGCCCTGAGCCTGGGCCT
GACCCCCAACTTCAAGAGCAACTTCGACCTGGCCGAGGATGCCAAACTGCAGCTGAGCAAGGACACCTAC
GACGACGACCTGGACAACCTGCTGGCCCAGATCGGCGACCAGTACGCCGACCTGTTTCTGGCCGCCAAGA
ACCTGTCCGACGCCATCCTGCTGAGCGACATCCTGAGAGTGAACACCGAGATCACCAAGGCCCCCCTGAG
CGCCTCTATGATCAAGAGATACGACGAGCACCACCAGGACCTGACCCTGCTGAAAGCTCTCGTGCGGCAG
CAGCTGCCTGAGAAGTACAAAGAGATTTTCTTCGACCAGAGCAAGAACGGCTACGCCGGCTACATCGATG
GCGGAGCCAGCCAGGAAGAGTTCTACAAGTTCATCAAGCCCATCCTGGAAAAGATGGACGGCACCGAGGA
ACTGCTCGTGAAGCTGAACAGAGAGGACCTGCTGCGGAAGCAGCGGACCTTCGACAACGGCAGCATCCCC
CACCAGATCCACCTGGGAGAGCTGCACGCCATTCTGCGGCGGCAGGAAGATTTTTACCCATTCCTGAAGG
ACAACCGGGAAAAGATCGAGAAGATCCTGACCTTCCGCATCCCCTACTACGTGGGCCCTCTGGCCAGGGG
AAACAGCAGATTCGCCTGGATGACCAGAAAGAGCGAGGAAACCATCACCCCCTGGAACTTCGAGGAAGTG
GTGGACAAGGGCGCCAGCGCCCAGAGCTTCATCGAGCGGATGACCAACTTCGATAAGAACCTGCCCAACG
AGAAGGTGCTGCCCAAGCACAGCCTGCTGTACGAGTACTTCACCGTGTACAACGAGCTGACCAAAGTGAA
ATACGTGACCGAGGGAATGAGAAAGCCCGCCTTCCTGAGCGGCGAGCAGAAAAAAGCCATCGTGGACCTG
CTGTTCAAGACCAACCGGAAAGTGACCGTGAAGCAGCTGAAAGAGGACTACTTCAAGAAAATCGAGTGCT
TCGACTCCGTGGAAATCTCCGGCGTGGAAGATCGGTTCAACGCCTCCCTGGGCACATACCACGATCTGCT
GAAAATTATCAAGGACAAGGACTTCCTGGACAATGAGGAAAACGAGGACATTCTGGAAGATATCGTGCTG
ACCCTGACACTGTTTGAGGACAGAGAGATGATCGAGGAACGGCTGAAAACCTATGCCCACCTGTTCGACG
ACAAAGTGATGAAGCAGCTGAAGCGGCGGAGATACACCGGCTGGGGCAGGCTGAGCCGGAAGCTGATCAA
CGGCATCCGGGACAAGCAGTCCGGCAAGACAATCCTGGATTTCCTGAAGTCCGACGGCTTCGCCAACAGA
AACTTCATGCAGCTGATCCACGACGACAGCCTGACCTTTAAAGAGGACATCCAGAAAGCCCAGGTGTCCG
GCCAGGGCGATAGCCTGCACGAGCACATTGCCAATCTGGCCGGCAGCCCCGCCATTAAGAAGGGCATCCT
GCAGACAGTGAAGGTGGTGGACGAGCTCGTGAAAGTGATGGGCCGGCACAAGCCCGAGAACATCGTGATC
GAAATGGCCAGAGAGAACCAGACCACCCAGAAGGGACAGAAGAACAGCCGCGAGAGAATGAAGCGGATCG
AAGAGGGCATCAAAGAGCTGGGCAGCCAGATCCTGAAAGAACACCCCGTGGAAAACACCCAGCTGCAGAA
CGAGAAGCTGTACCTGTACTACCTGCAGAATGGGCGGGATATGTACGTGGACCAGGAACTGGACATCAAC
CGGCTGTCCGACTACGATGTGGACGCTATCGTGCCTCAGAGCTTTCTGAAGGACGACTCCATCGATAACA
AAGTGCTGACTCGGAGCGACAAGAACCGGGGCAAGAGCGACAACGTGCCCTCCGAAGAGGTCGTGAAGAA
GATGAAGAACTACTGGCGCCAGCTGCTGAATGCCAAGCTGATTACCCAGAGGAAGTTCGACAATCTGACC
AAGGCCGAGAGAGGCGGCCTGAGCGAACTGGATAAGGCCGGCTTCATCAAGAGACAGCTGGTGGAAACCC
GGCAGATCACAAAGCACGTGGCACAGATCCTGGACTCCCGGATGAACACTAAGTACGACGAGAACGACAA
ACTGATCCGGGAAGTGAAAGTGATCACCCTGAAGTCCAAGCTGGTGTCCGATTTCCGGAAGGATTTCCAG
TTTTACAAAGTGCGCGAGATCAACAACTACCACCACGCCCACGACGCCTACCTGAACGCCGTCGTGGGAA
CCGCCCTGATCAAAAAGTACCCTAAGCTGGAAAGCGAGTTCGTGTACGGCGACTACAAGGTGTACGACGT
GCGGAAGATGATCGCCAAGAGCGAGCAGGAAATCGGCAAGGCTACCGCCAAGTACTTCTTCTACAGCAAC
ATCATGAACTTTTTCAAGACCGAGATTACCCTGGCCAACGGCGAGATCCGGAAGCGGCCTCTGATCGAGA
CAAACGGCGAAACAGGCGAGATCGTGTGGGATAAGGGCCGGGACTTTGCCACCGTGCGGAAAGTGCTGTC
TATGCCCCAAGTGAATATCGTGAAAAAGACCGAGGTGCAGACAGGCGGCTTCAGCAAAGAGTCTATCCTG
CCCAAGAGGAACAGCGACAAGCTGATCGCCAGAAAGAAGGACTGGGACCCTAAGAAGTACGGCGGCTTCG
ACAGCCCCACCGTGGCCTATTCTGTGCTGGTGGTGGCCAAAGTGGAAAAGGGCAAGTCCAAGAAACTGAA
GAGTGTGAAAGAGCTGCTGGGGATCACCATCATGGAAAGAAGCAGCTTCGAGAAGAATCCCATCGACTTT
CTGGAAGCCAAGGGCTACAAAGAAGTGAAAAAGGACCTGATCATCAAGCTGCCTAAGTACTCCCTGTTCG
AGCTGGAAAACGGCCGGAAGAGAATGCTGGCCTCTGCCGGCGAACTGCAGAAGGGAAACGAACTGGCCCT
GCCCTCCAAATATGTGAACTTCCTGTACCTGGCCAGCCACTATGAGAAGCTGAAGGGCTCCCCCGAGGAT
AATGAGCAGAAACAGCTGTTTGTGGAACAGCACAAACACTACCTGGACGAGATCATCGAGCAGATCAGCG
AGTTCTCCAAGAGAGTGATCCTGGCCGACGCTAATCTGGACAAGGTGCTGAGCGCCTACAACAAGCACAG
AGACAAGCCTATCAGAGAGCAGGCCGAGAATATCATCCACCTGTTTACCCTGACCAATCTGGGAGCCCCT
GCCGCCTTCAAGTACTTTGACACCACCATCGACCGGAAGAGGTACACCAGCACCAAAGAGGTGCTGGACG
CCACCCTGATCCACCAGAGCATCACCGGCCTGTACGAGACACGGATCGACCTGTCTCAGCTGGGAGGCGA
CGCCTATCCCTATGACGTGCCCGATTATGCCAGCCTGGGCAGCGGCTCCCCCAAGAAAAAACGCAAGGTG
GAAGATCCTAAGAAAAAGCGGAAAGTGAGCGGCCGCATAACTTCGTATAAAGTATCCTATACGAAGTTAT
CCGCTACTAACTTCAGCCTGCTGAAGCAGGCTGGAGACGTGGAGGAGAACCCTGGACCTGTGAGCAAGGG
CGAGGAGCTGTTCACCGGGGTGGTGCCCATCCTGGTCGAGCTGGACGGCGACGTAAACGGCCACAAGTTC
AGCGTGTCTGGCGAGGGCGAGGGCGATGCCACCTACGGCAAGCTGACCCTGAAGTTCATCTGCACCACCG
GCAAGCTGCCCGTGCCCTGGCCCACCCTCGTGACCACCCTGACCTACGGCGTGCAGTGCTTCAGCCGCTA
CCCCGACCACATGAAGCAGCACGACTTCTTCAAGTCCGCCATGCCCGAAGGCTACGTCCAGGAGCGCACC
ATCTTCTTCAAGGACGACGGCAACTACAAGACCCGCGCCGAGGTGAAGTTCGAGGGCGACACCCTGGTGA
ACCGCATCGAGCTGAAGGGCATCGACTTCAAGGAGGACGGCAACATCCTGGGGCACAAGCTGGAGTACAA
CTACAACAGCCACAACGTCTATATCATGGCCGACAAGCAGAAGAACGGCATCAAGGCGAACTTCAAGATC
CGCCACAACATCGAGGACGGCAGCGTGCAGCTCGCCGACCACTACCAGCAGAACACCCCCATCGGCGACG
GCCCCGTGCTGCTGCCCGACAACCACTACCTGAGCACCCAGTCCGCCCTGAGCAAAGACCCCAACGAGAA
GCGCGATCACATGGTCCTGCTGGAGTTCGTGACCGCCGCCGGGATCACTCTCGGCATGGACGAGCTGTAC
AAGTAATAACTTCGTATAAAGTATCCTATACGAAGTTATCCAAGTAGTGAGCGATCGCCCTGCAGGCATG
CAAGCTTGATATCAAGCTTATCGATAATCAACCTCTGGATTACAAAATTTGTGAAAGATTGACTGGTATT
CTTAACTATGTTGCTCCTTTTACGCTATGTGGATACGCTGCTTTAATGCCTTTGTATCATGCTATTGCTT
CCCGTATGGCTTTCATTTTCTCCTCCTTGTATAAATCCTGGTTGCTGTCTCTTTATGAGGAGTTGTGGCC
CGTTGTCAGGCAACGTGGCGTGGTGTGCACTGTGTTTGCTGACGCAACCCCCACTGGTTGGGGCATTGCC
ACCACCTGTCAGCTCCTTTCCGGGACTTTCGCTTTCCCCCTCCCTATTGCCACGGCGGAACTCATCGCCG
CCTGCCTTGCCCGCTGCTGGACAGGGGCTCGGCTGTTGGGCACTGACAATTCCGTGGTGTTGTCGGGGAA
ATCATCGTCCTTTCCTTGGCTGCTCGCCTGTGTTGCCACCTGGATTCTGCGCGGGACGTCCTTCTGCTAC
GTCCCTTCGGCCCTCAATCCAGCGGACCTTCCTTCCCGCGGCCTGCTGCCGGCTCTGCGGCCTCTTCCGC
GTCTTCGCCTTCGCCCTCAGACGAGTCGGATCTCCCTTTGGGCCGCCTCCCCGCATCGATACCGTCGACC
TCGAGGGAATTAATTCGAGCTCGGTACCTTTAAGACCAATGACTTACAAGGCAGCTGTAGATCTTAGCCA
CTTTTTAAAAGAAAAGGGGGGACTGGAAGGGCTAATTCACTCCCAACGAAGACAAGATCTGCTTTTTGCT
TGTACTGGGTCTCTCTGGTTAGACCAGATCTGAGCCTGGGAGCTCTCTGGCTAACTAGGGAACCCACTGC
TTAAGCCTCAATAAAGCTTGCCTTGAGTGCTTCAAGTAGTGTGTGCCCGTCTGTTGTGTGACTCTGGTAA
CTAGAGATCCCTCAGACCCTTTTAGTCAGTGTGGAAAATCTCTAGCAGCATCTAGAATTAATTCCGTGTA
TTCTATAGTGTCACCTAAATCGTATGTGTATGATACATAAGGTTATGTATTAATTGTAGCCGCGTTCTAA
CGACAATATGTACAAGCCTAATTGTGTAGCATCTGGCTTACTGAAGCAGACCCTATCATCTCTCTCGTAA
ACTGCCGTCAGAGTCGGTTTGGTTGGACGAACCTTCTGAGTTTCTGGTAACGCCGTCCCGCACCCGGAAA
TGGTCAGCGAACCAATCAGCAGGGTCATCGCTAGCCAGATCCTCTACGCCGGACGCATCGTGGCCGGCAT
CACCGGCGCCACAGGTGCGGTTGCTGGCGCCTATATCGCCGACATCACCGATGGGGAAGATCGGGCTCGC
CACTTCGGGCTCATGAGCGCTTGTTTCGGCGTGGGTATGGTGGCAGGCCCCGTGGCCGGGGGACTGTTGG
GCGCCATCTCCTTGCATGCACCATTCCTTGCGGCGGCGGTGCTCAACGGCCTCAACCTACTACTGGGCTG
CTTCCTAATGCAGGAGTCGCATAAGGGAGAGCGTCGAATGGTGCACTCTCAGTACAATCTGCTCTGATGC
CGCATAGTTAAGCCAGCCCCGACACCCGCCAACACCCGCTGACGCGCCCTGACGGGCTTGTCTGCTCCCG
GCATCCGCTTACAGACAAGCTGTGACCGTCTCCGGGAGCTGCATGTGTCAGAGGTTTTCACCGTCATCAC
CGAAACGCGCGAGACGAAAGGGCCTCGTGATACGCCTATTTTTATAGGTTAATGTCATGATAATAATGGT
TTCTTAGACGTCAGGTGGCACTTTTCGGGGAAATGTGCGCGGAACCCCTATTTGTTTATTTTTCTAAATA
CATTCAAATATGTATCCGCTCATGAGACAATAACCCTGATAAATGCTTCAATAATATTGAAAAAGGAAGA
GTATGAGTATTCAACATTTCCGTGTCGCCCTTATTCCCTTTTTTGCGGCATTTTGCCTTCCTGTTTTTGC
TCACCCAGAAACGCTGGTGAAAGTAAAAGATGCTGAAGATCAGTTGGGTGCACGAGTGGGTTACATCGAA
CTGGATCTCAACAGCGGTAAGATCCTTGAGAGTTTTCGCCCCGAAGAACGTTTTCCAATGATGAGCACTT
TTAAAGTTCTGCTATGTGGCGCGGTATTATCCCGTATTGACGCCGGGCAAGAGCAACTCGGTCGCCGCAT
ACACTATTCTCAGAATGACTTGGTTGAGTACTCACCAGTCACAGAAAAGCATCTTACGGATGGCATGACA
GTAAGAGAATTATGCAGTGCTGCCATAACCATGAGTGATAACACTGCGGCCAACTTACTTCTGACAACGA
TCGGAGGACCGAAGGAGCTAACCGCTTTTTTGCACAACATGGGGGATCATGTAACTCGCCTTGATCGTTG
GGAACCGGAGCTGAATGAAGCCATACCAAACGACGAGCGTGACACCACGATGCCTGTAGCAATGGCAACA
ACGTTGCGCAAACTATTAACTGGCGAACTACTTACTCTAGCTTCCCGGCAACAATTAATAGACTGGATGG
AGGCGGATAAAGTTGCAGGACCACTTCTGCGCTCGGCCCTTCCGGCTGGCTGGTTTATTGCTGATAAATC
TGGAGCCGGTGAGCGTGGGTCTCGCGGTATCATTGCAGCACTGGGGCCAGATGGTAAGCCCTCCCGTATC
GTAGTTATCTACACGACGGGGAGTCAGGCAACTATGGATGAACGAAATAGACAGATCGCTGAGATAGGTG
CCTCACTGATTAAGCATTGGTAACTGTCAGACCAAGTTTACTCATATATACTTTAGATTGATTTAAAACT
TCATTTTTAATTTAAAAGGATCTAGGTGAAGATCCTTTTTGATAATCTCATGACCAAAATCCCTTAACGT
GAGTTTTCGTTCCACTGAGCGTCAGACCCCGTAGAAAAGATCAAAGGATCTTCTTGAGATCCTTTTTTTC
TGCGCGTAATCTGCTGCTTGCAAACAAAAAAACCACCGCTACCAGCGGTGGTTTGTTTGCCGGATCAAGA
GCTACCAACTCTTTTTCCGAAGGTAACTGGCTTCAGCAGAGCGCAGATACCAAATACTGTTCTTCTAGTG
TAGCCGTAGTTAGGCCACCACTTCAAGAACTCTGTAGCACCGCCTACATACCTCGCTCTGCTAATCCTGT
TACCAGTGGCTGCTGCCAGTGGCGATAAGTCGTGTCTTACCGGGTTGGACTCAAGACGATAGTTACCGGA
TAAGGCGCAGCGGTCGGGCTGAACGGGGGGTTCGTGCACACAGCCCAGCTTGGAGCGAACGACCTACACC
GAACTGAGATACCTACAGCGTGAGCTATGAGAAAGCGCCACGCTTCCCGAAGGGAGAAAGGCGGACAGGT
ATCCGGTAAGCGGCAGGGTCGGAACAGGAGAGCGCACGAGGGAGCTTCCAGGGGGAAACGCCTGGTATCT
TTATAGTCCTGTCGGGTTTCGCCACCTCTGACTTGAGCGTCGATTTTTGTGATGCTCGTCAGGGGGGCGG
AGCCTATGGAAAAACGCCAGCAACGCGGCCTTTTTACGGTTCCTGGCCTTTTGCTGGCCTTTTGCTCACA
TGTTCTTTCCTGCGTTATCCCCTGATTCTGTGGATAACCGTATTACCGCCTTTGAGTGAGCTGATACCGC
TCGCCGCAGCCGAACGACCGAGCGCAGCGAGTCAGTGAGCGAGGAAGCGGAAGAGCGCCCAATACGCAAA
CCGCC
Features (pLannotate 1.2.2; 39 found; start..end, strand, type, name):
     43..372     +  promoter       SV40 promoter: SV40 enhancer and early promoter
    572..691     +  CDS            gpt (fragment): XGPT_ECOLI - Also known as gpp, gxu. Experimental evidence at protein level: Swiss-Prot protein existence level 1. Purine salvage pathway enzyme that catalyzes the transfer of the ribosyl-5-phosphate group from 5-phospho-alpha-D-ribose 1- diphosphate (PRPP) to the N9 position of the 6-oxopurines guanine and xanthine to form the corresponding ribonucleotides GMP (guanosine 5'- monophosphate) and XMP (xanthosine 5'-monophosphate), with the release of PPi. To a lesser extent, also acts on hypoxanthine (PubMed:9100006, PubMed:3886014). Does not ribophosphorylate adenine (PubMed:3886014). From Esch
    691..1026    +  CDS            gpt (fragment): XGPT_ECOLI - Also known as gpp, gxu. Experimental evidence at protein level: Swiss-Prot protein existence level 1. Purine salvage pathway enzyme that catalyzes the transfer of the ribosyl-5-phosphate group from 5-phospho-alpha-D-ribose 1- diphosphate (PRPP) to the N9 position of the 6-oxopurines guanine and xanthine to form the corresponding ribonucleotides GMP (guanosine 5'- monophosphate) and XMP (xanthosine 5'-monophosphate), with the release of PPi. To a lesser extent, also acts on hypoxanthine (PubMed:9100006, PubMed:3886014). Does not ribophosphorylate adenine (PubMed:3886014). From Esch
   1121..1426    +  CDS            frsA (fragment): FRSA_ECOLI - Also known as yafA. Experimental evidence at protein level: Swiss-Prot protein existence level 1. Catalyzes the hydrolysis of esters (PubMed:15808744). Displays esterase activity toward pNP-butyrate (PubMed:15808744). May stimulate mixed-acid fermentation by acting as a fermentation/respiration switch that down-regulates respiration and up- regulates fermentation rates (PubMed:15169777). From Escherichia coli (strain K12).
   1430..1504    +  CDS            small t antigen (fragment): SV40 (simian virus 40) small t antigen
   1506..1571    +  intron         small t intron: SV40 (simian virus 40) small t antigen intron
   1701..1721    +  CDS            SV40 NLS: nuclear localization signal of SV40 (simian virus 40) large T antigen
   2040..2123    +  CDS            large T antigen (fragment): large T antigen from SV40 (simian virus 40)
   2146..2280    +  polyA_signal   SV40 poly(A) signal: SV40 polyadenylation signal
   2447..2776    +  CDS            nef (fragment): NEF_HV1BR - Experimental evidence at protein level: Swiss-Prot protein existence level 1. Extracellular Nef protein targets CD4(+) T-lymphocytes for apoptosis by interacting with CXCR4 surface receptors (PubMed:14990729). From Human immunodeficiency virus type 1 group M subtype B (isolate BRU/LAI) (HIV-1).
   2824..3081    +  LTR            5' LTR (truncated): truncated 5' long terminal repeat (LTR) from HIV-1
   3128..3253    +  misc_feature   HIV-1 Ψ: packaging signal of human immunodeficiency virus type 1
   3237..3575    +  CDS            HIV-1 gag (fragment): gag protein from human immunodeficiency virus 1; gag
   3750..3983    +  misc_feature   RRE: The Rev response element (RRE) of HIV-1 allows for Rev-dependent mRNA export from the nucleus to the cytoplasm.
   4360..4460    +  CDS            Rev (fragment): human immunodeficiency virus 1 (HIV-1) Rev protein; rev; enhances nuclear export of unspliced and incompletely spliced viral mRNAs
   4497..4614    +  misc_feature   cPPT/CTS: central polypurine tract and central termination sequence of HIV-1
   4651..4674    -  misc_feature   MCS (fragment): pBluescript multiple cloning site
   5356..5763    +  promoter       SFFV promoter: spleen focus-forming virus long terminal repeat (LTR) promoter
   5838..6137    +  CDS            ZIM3 (fragment): ZIM3_HUMAN - Also known as ZNF657. Experimental evidence at protein level: Swiss-Prot protein existence level 1. May be involved in transcriptional regulation. From Homo sapiens (Human).
   6139..6163    -  protein_bind   attB2: mutant version of attB; recombination site for the Gateway® BP reaction BP Clonase™
   6231..6251    +  misc_feature   MCS (fragment): multiple cloning site
   6258..10361   +  CDS            Cas9: Cas9 (Csn1) endonuclease from the Streptococcus pyogenes Type II CRISPR/Cas system generates RNA-guided double strand breaks in DNA
  10467..10500   -  protein_bind   lox2272: Cre-mediated recombination occurs in the 8-bp core sequence (GGATACTT). lox2272 sites are compatible with each other, but incompatible with loxP or loxN sites (Lee and Saito, 1988). Cre recombinase
  10560..11276   +  CDS            EGFP: the original enhanced GFP (Yang et al., 1996) mammalian codon-optimized
  11276..11309   -  protein_bind   lox2272: Cre-mediated recombination occurs in the 8-bp core sequence (GGATACTT). lox2272 sites are compatible with each other, but incompatible with loxP or loxN sites (Lee and Saito, 1988). Cre recombinase
  11329..11347   +  misc_feature   MCS (fragment): pUC18/19 multiple cloning site
  11348..11366   +  misc_feature   MCS (fragment): pBluescript multiple cloning site
  11366..11954   +  misc_feature   WPRE: woodchuck hepatitis virus posttranscriptional regulatory element
  11955..11977   +  misc_feature   MCS (fragment): pBluescript multiple cloning site
  11994..12062   +  CDS            nef (fragment): NEF_HV1Z2 - Experimental evidence at protein level: Swiss-Prot protein existence level 1. Extracellular Nef protein targets CD4(+) T-lymphocytes for apoptosis by interacting with CXCR4 surface receptors. From Human immunodeficiency virus type 1 group M subtype D (isolate Z2/CDC-Z34) (HIV-1).
  12064..12297   +  LTR            3' LTR (ΔU3): self-inactivating 3' long terminal repeat (LTR) from HIV-1
  12322..12340   -  promoter       SP6 promoter: promoter for bacteriophage SP6 RNA polymerase
  12568..12847   +  CDS            TcR (fragment): tetracycline efflux protein; tet; confers resistance to tetracycline
  12848..12896   -  misc_feature   bom (fragment): basis of mobility region from pBR322
  12998..13033   -  CDS            rop (fragment): Rop protein, which maintains plasmids at low copy number; rop
  13128..13232   +  promoter       AmpR promoter: bla
  13233..14093   +  CDS            AmpR: β-lactamase; bla; confers resistance to ampicillin, carbenicillin, and related antibiotics
  14264..14852   +  rep_origin     ori: high-copy-number ColE1/pMB1/pBR322/pUC origin of replication
  15035..36      +  CDS            lacI (fragment) (across the origin): lac repressor; lacI; The lac repressor binds to the lac operator to inhibit transcription in E. coli. This inhibition can be relieved by adding lactose or isopropyl-β-D-thiogalactopyranoside (IPTG).
