[The description below was written by a language model from this plasmid's Addgene catalogue record and pLannotate feature annotations shown in this document.]
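Description:
pHR-UCOE-SFFV-Zim3-dCas9-loxP-P2A-EGFP-loxP is a roughly 15 kb HIV-1-based lentiviral transfer vector, built on the pMH0001 backbone, for stable expression of a CRISPR interference effector in human cells. It is maintained in E. coli as a high-copy plasmid through a ColE1/pUC-type origin and an ampicillin resistance gene. The viral portion contains a truncated 5' LTR, the Ψ packaging signal with a gag fragment, the Rev response element, the cPPT/CTS and a self-inactivating ΔU3 3' LTR. The genome can therefore be packaged and integrated, but it loses LTR promoter activity after reverse transcription. Outside the LTRs the annotation also picks up backbone remnants, including an SV40 promoter with gpt fragments and SV40 small t/polyA sequences, which do not appear to be part of the payload.

Expression is driven by the SFFV promoter. The record places a ubiquitous chromatin opening element upstream of it to counter transgene silencing, although this element is not annotated in the feature table. The open reading frame encodes the KRAB repressor domain of human ZIM3 with an NLS, fused to the N terminus of Streptococcus pyogenes dCas9 (annotated simply as Cas9), followed by a C-terminal HA tag and two NLSs. EGFP follows through a P2A self-cleaving peptide, so fluorescence reports effector expression and serves as the only mammalian marker. A WPRE downstream enhances transcript expression. The P2A-EGFP segment is flanked by lox sites, which should allow Cre-mediated removal of the reporter. The name and depositor comments call these loxP, whereas the annotation identifies them as lox2272. The vector is used to generate CRISPRi cell lines in which sgRNAs direct Zim3-dCas9 to promoters for transcriptional knockdown.
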