Addgene plasmid #188774: pHR-UCOE-SFFV-Zim3-dCas9-loxP-P2A-EGFP-loxP
Purpose: dCas9 with an N-term Zim3 KRAB-NLS fusion, a C-term HA-2xNLS
Depositing lab: Marco Jost & Jonathan Weissman. Depositing organization: Harvard Medical School. Publication: Maximizing CRISPRi efficacy and accessibility with dual-sgRNA libraries and optimal effectors. Replogle JM, Bonnar JL, Pogson AN, Liem CR, Maier NK, Ding Y, Russell BJ, Wang X, Leng K, Guna A, Norman TM, Pak RA, Ramos DM, Ward ME, Gilbert LA, Kampmann M, Weissman JS, Jost M. eLife. 2022 Dec 28;11:e81856. doi: 10.7554/eLife.81856. PubMed 36576240.
Backbone
  Vector backbone: pMH0001, Addgene # 85969
  Vector type: Lentiviral
  Selectable markers: EGFP
Growth in bacteria
  Bacterial resistance: Ampicillin, 100 μg/mL
  Growth temperature: 37°C
  Growth strain: NEB Stable
  Copy number: High Copy
Gene/Insert
  Gene/Insert name: Zim3-dCas9
  Species: Multiple
  Promoter: SFFV
  Tag / fusion protein: Zim3 KRAB-NLS fusion (N terminal on insert); HA-2xNLS (C terminal on insert)
  Cloning method: Gibson Cloning
Terms and licenses: Academic/Nonprofit Terms; Industry Terms: Not Available to Industry
Depositor comments: Human lentiviral vector for expression of dCas9 with an N-terminal Zim3 KRAB-NLS fusion, a C-terminal HA-2xNLS, and EGFP linked by a P2A site flanked by loxP sites from a SFFV promoter with an upstream ubiquitous chromatin opening element, pNM1129. Please visit https://doi.org/10.1101/2022.07.13.499814 for bioRxiv preprint.
How to cite: pHR-UCOE-SFFV-Zim3-dCas9-loxP-P2A-EGFP-loxP was a gift from Marco Jost & Jonathan Weissman (Addgene plasmid # 188774 ; http://n2t.net/addgene:188774 ; RRID:Addgene_188774)
